>Addgene plasmid #154358 | pMAL-C2X dAmp/Kana+-2AFP | addgene full sequence | sequence record 306491 | Addgene NGS Result
CCGACACCATCGAATGGTGCAAAACCTTTCGCGGTATGGCATGATAGCGCCCGGAAGAGAGTCAATTCAG
GGTGGTGAATGTGAAACCAGTAACGTTATACGATGTCGCAGAGTATGCCGGTGTCTCTTATCAGACCGTT
TCCCGCGTGGTGAACCAGGCCAGCCACGTTTCTGCGAAAACGCGGGAAAAAGTGGAAGCGGCGATGGCGG
AGCTGAATTACATTCCCAACCGCGTGGCACAACAACTGGCGGGCAAACAGTCGTTGCTGATTGGCGTTGC
CACCTCCAGTCTGGCCCTGCACGCGCCGTCGCAAATTGTCGCGGCGATTAAATCTCGCGCCGATCAACTG
GGTGCCAGCGTGGTGGTGTCGATGGTAGAACGAAGCGGCGTCGAAGCCTGTAAAGCGGCGGTGCACAATC
TTCTCGCGCAACGCGTCAGTGGGCTGATCATTAACTATCCGCTGGATGACCAGGATGCCATTGCTGTGGA
AGCTGCCTGCACTAATGTTCCGGCGTTATTTCTTGATGTCTCTGACCAGACACCCATCAACAGTATTATT
TTCTCCCATGAAGACGGTACGCGACTGGGCGTGGAGCATCTGGTCGCATTGGGTCACCAGCAAATCGCGC
TGTTAGCGGGCCCATTAAGTTCTGTCTCGGCGCGTCTGCGTCTGGCTGGCTGGCATAAATATCTCACTCG
CAATCAAATTCAGCCGATAGCGGAACGGGAAGGCGACTGGAGTGCCATGTCCGGTTTTCAACAAACCATG
CAAATGCTGAATGAGGGCATCGTTCCCACTGCGATGCTGGTTGCCAACGATCAGATGGCGCTGGGCGCAA
TGCGCGCCATTACCGAGTCCGGGCTGCGCGTTGGTGCGGATATCTCAGTAGTGGGATACGACGATACCGA
AGACAGCTCATGTTATATCCCGCCGTTAACCACCATCAAACAGGATTTTCGCCTGCTGGGGCAAACCAGC
GTGGACCGCTTGCTGCAACTCTCTCAGGGCCAGGCGGTGAAGGGCAATCAGCTGTTGCCCGTCTCACTGG
TGAAAAGAAAAACCACCCTGGCGCCCAATACGCAAACCGCCTCTCCCCGCGCGTTGGCCGATTCATTAAT
GCAGCTGGCACGACAGGTTTCCCGACTGGAAAGCGGGCAGTGAGCGCAACGCAATTAATGTAAGTTAGCT
CACTCATTAGGCACAATTCTCATGTTTGACAGCTTATCATCGACTGCACGGTGCACCAATGCTTCTGGCG
TCAGGCAGCCATCGGAAGCTGTGGTATGGCTGTGCAGGTCGTAAATCACTGCATAATTCGTGTCGCTCAA
GGCGCACTCCCGTTCTGGATAATGTTTTTTGCGCCGACATCATAACGGTTCTGGCAAATATTCTGAAATG
AGCTGTTGACAATTAATCATCGGCTCGTATAATGTGTGGAATTGTGAGCGGATAACAATTTCACACAGGA
AACAGCCAGTCCGTTTAGGTGTTTTCACGAGCACTTCACCAACAAGGACCATAGCATATGAAAATCGAAG
AAGGTAAACTGGTAATCTGGATTAACGGCGATAAAGGCTATAACGGTCTCGCTGAAGTCGGTAAGAAATT
CGAGAAAGATACCGGAATTAAAGTCACCGTTGAGCATCCGGATAAACTGGAAGAGAAATTCCCACAGGTT
GCGGCAACTGGCGATGGCCCTGACATTATCTTCTGGGCACACGACCGCTTTGGTGGCTACGCTCAATCTG
GCCTGTTGGCTGAAATCACCCCGGACAAAGCGTTCCAGGACAAGCTGTATCCGTTTACCTGGGATGCCGT
ACGTTACAACGGCAAGCTGATTGCTTACCCGATCGCTGTTGAAGCGTTATCGCTGATTTATAACAAAGAT
CTGCTGCCGAACCCGCCAAAAACCTGGGAAGAGATCCCGGCGCTGGATAAAGAACTGAAAGCGAAAGGTA
AGAGCGCGCTGATGTTCAACCTGCAAGAACCGTACTTCACCTGGCCGCTGATTGCTGCTGACGGGGGTTA
TGCGTTCAAGTATGAAAACGGCAAGTACGACATTAAAGACGTGGGCGTGGATAACGCTGGCGCGAAAGCG
GGTCTGACCTTCCTGGTTGACCTGATTAAAAACAAACACATGAATGCAGACACCGATTACTCCATCGCAG
AAGCTGCCTTTAATAAAGGCGAAACAGCGATGACCATCAACGGCCCGTGGGCATGGTCCAACATCGACAC
CAGCAAAGTGAATTATGGTGTAACGGTACTGCCGACCTTCAAGGGTCAACCATCCAAACCGTTCGTTGGC
GTGCTGAGCGCAGGTATTAACGCCGCCAGTCCGAACAAAGAGCTGGCAAAAGAGTTCCTCGAAAACTATC
TGCTGACTGATGAAGGTCTGGAAGCGGTTAATAAAGACAAACCGCTGGGTGCCGTAGCGCTGAAGTCTTA
CGAGGAAGAGTTGGCGAAAGATCCACGTATTGCCGCCACTATGGAAAACGCCCAGAAAGGTGAAATCATG
CCGAACATCCCGCAGATGTCCGCTTTCTGGTATGCCGTGCGTACTGCGGTGATCAACGCCGCCAGCGGTC
GTCAGACTGTCGATGAAGCCCTGAAAGACGCGCAGACTAATTCGAGCTCGAACAACAACAACAATAACAA
TAACAACAACCTCGGGATCGAGGGAAGGATTTCAGAATTCGGATCCATGCAGTGTACTGGCGGTGCAGAC
TGTACCTCCTGCACCGGCGCTTGTACCGGTTGCGGCAACTGTCCGAACGCTGTGGCATGCACTAACTCTC
AGCACTGCGTTAAAGCGAACGCGTGCACCGGTTCCACTGATTGCAACACCGCGCAGGCTTGCACTAACTC
CAAAGACTGCTTTGAGGCGAACGCTTGTACGGATTCCACCAATTGTTATAAAGCGACAGCGTGCACCGGG
TCCGGTAACTGCCCGAACGCAGTGGCTTGCACCGGTTCTACCGATTGTAACACCGCACAGGCGTGCACTA
ACTCTAAGGATTGCTTTGAAGCGAACGCATGCACGGATTCCACCAATTGCTACAAAGCGACTGCTTGTAC
CAACTCGCAGCACTGCGTTAAGGCGAACGCGCATCACCACCATCATCACTAAAAGCTTGGCACTGGCCGT
CGTTTTACAACGTCGTGACTGGGAAAACCCTGGCGTTACCCAACTTAATCGCCTTGCAGCACATCCCCCT
TTCGCCAGCTGGCGTAATAGCGAAGAGGCCCGCACCGATCGCCCTTCCCAACAGTTGCGCAGCCTGAATG
GCGAATGGCAGCTTGGCTGTTTTGGCGGATGAGATAAGATTTTCAGCCTGATACAGATTAAATCAGAACG
CAGAAGCGGTCTGATAAAACAGAATTTGCCTGGCGGCAGTAGCGCGGTGGTCCCACCTGACCCCATGCCG
AACTCAGAAGTGAAACGCCGTAGCGCCGATGGTAGTGTGGGGTCTCCCCATGCGAGAGTAGGGAACTGCC
AGGCATCAAATAAAACGAAAGGCTCAGTCGAAAGACTGGGCCTTTCGTTTTATCTGTTGTTTGTCGGTGA
ACGCTCTCCTGAGTAGGACAAATCCGCCGGGAGCGGATTTGAACGTTGCGAAGCAACGGCCCGGAGGGTG
GCGGGCAGGACGCCCGCCATAAACTGCCAGGCATCAAATTAAGCAGAAGGCCATCCTGACGGATGGCCTT
TTTGCGTTTCTACAAACTCTTTTGTTTATTTTTCTAAATACAGGTACCTTCTACGGGGTCTGACGCTCAG
TGGAACGAAAACTCACGTTAAGGGATTTTGGTCATGAACAATAAAACTGTCTGCTTACATAAACAGTAAT
ACAAGGGGTGTTATGAGCCATATTCAACGGGAAACGTCTTGCTCTAGGCCGCGATTAAATTCCAACATGG
ATGCTGATTTATATGGGTATAAATGGGCTCGCGATAATGTCGGGCAATCAGGTGCGACAATCTATCGATT
GTATGGGAAGCCCGATGCGCCAGAGTTGTTTCTGAAACATGGCAAAGGTAGCGTTGCCAATGATGTTACA
GATGAGATGGTCAGACTAAACTGGCTGACGGAATTTATGCCTCTTCCGACCATCAAGCATTTTATCCGTA
CTCCTGATGATGCATGGTTACTCACCACTGCGATCCCCGGGAAAACAGCATTCCAGGTATTAGAAGAATA
TCCTGATTCAGGTGAAAATATTGTTGATGCGCTGGCAGTGTTCCTGCGCCGGTTGCATTCGATTCCTGTT
TGTAATTGTCCTTTTAACAGCGATCGCGTATTTCGTCTCGCTCAGGCGCAATCACGAATGAATAACGGTT
TGGTTGATGCGAGTGATTTTGATGACGAGCGTAATGGCTGGCCTGTTGAACAAGTCTGGAAAGAAATGCA
TAAACTTTTGCCATTCTCACCGGATTCAGTCGTCACTCATGGTGATTTCTCACTTGATAACCTTATTTTT
GACGAGGGGAAATTAATAGGTTGTATTGATGTTGGACGAGTCGGAATCGCAGACCGATACCAGGATCTTG
CCATCCTATGGAACTGCCTCGGTGAGTTTTCTCCTTCATTACAGAAACGGCTTTTTCAAAAATATGGTAT
TGATAATCCTGATATGAATAAATTGCAGTTTCATTTGATGCTCGATGAGTTTTTCTAAGAATTAATTCAT
GAGCGGATACATATTTGAATGTATTTAGAAAAATAAACAAATAGGGGTTCCGCGCACATTTCCCCGAAAA
GTGCCACCTAAATTGTAAGCGTTAATATTTTGTTAAAATTCGCGTTAAATTTTTGTTAAATCAGCTCATT
TTTTAACCAATAGGCCGAAATCGGCAAAATCCCTTATAAATCAAAAGAATAGACCGAGATAGGGTTGAGT
GCCATGGCTGTCAGACCAAGTTTACTCATATATACTTTAGATTGATT
[38 nt withheld, positions 4948-4985]
A
[37 nt withheld, positions 4987-5023]
ATTTTGTTAAAATTCGCGTTAAATTTTTGTTAAATCAGCTCATTTTTTAACCAATAGGCCGAAATCGGCA
AAATCCCTTATAAATCAAAAGAATAGACCGAGATAGGGT
[37 nt withheld, positions 5133-5169]
AAAGAACGTGGACTCCAACGTCAAAGG
[141 nt withheld, positions 5197-5337]
G
[125 nt withheld, positions 5339-5463]
AAAGGATCTAGGTGAAGATCCTTTTTGATAATCTCATGACCAAAATCCCTTAACGTGAGTTTTCGTTCCA
CTGAGCGTCAGACCCCGTAGAAAAGATCAAAGGATCTTCTTGAGATCCTTTTTTTCTGCGCGTAATCTGC
TGCTTGCAAACAAAAAAACCACCGCTACCAGCGGTGGTTTGTTTGCCGGATCAAGAGCTACCAACTCTTT
TTCCGAAGGTAACTGGCTTCAGCAGAGCGCAGATACCAAATACTGTCCTTCTAGTGTAGCCGTAGTTAGG
CCACCACTTCAAGAACTCTGTAGCACCGCCTACATACCTCGCTCTGCTAATCCTGTTACCAGTGGCTGCT
GCCAGTGGCGATAAGTCGTGTCTTACCGGGTTGGACTCAAGACGATAGTTACCGGATAAGGCGCAGCGGT
CGGGCTGAACGGGGGGTTCGTGCACACAGCCCAGCTTGGAGCGAACGACCTACACCGAACTGAGATACCT
ACAGCGTGAGCTATGAGAAAGCGCCACGCTTCCCGAAGGGAGAAAGGCGGACAGGTATCCGGTAAGCGGC
AGGGTCGGAACAGGAGAGCGCACGAGGGAGCTTCCAGGGGGAAACGCCTGGTATCTTTATAGTCCTGTCG
GGTTTCGCCACCTCTGACTTGAGCGTCGATTTTTGTGATGCTCGTCAGGGGGGCGGAGCCTATGGAAAAA
CGCCAGCAACGCGGCCTTTTTACGGTTCCTGGCCTTTTGCTGGCCTTTTGCTCACATGTTCTTTCCTGCG
TTATCCCCTGATTCTGTGGATAACCGTATTACCGCCTTTGAGTGAGCTGATACCGCTCGCCGCAGCCGAA
CGACCGAGCGCAGCGAGTCAGTGAGCGAGGAAGCGGAAGAGCGCCTGATGCGGTATTTTCTCCTTACGCA
TCTGTGCGGTATTTCACACCGCATATATGGTGCACTCTCAGTACAATCTGCTCTGATGCCGCATAGTTAA
GCCAGTATACACTCCGCTATCGCTACGTGACTGGGTCATGGCTGCGCCCCGACACCCGCCAACACCCGCT
GACGCGCCCTGACGGGCTTGTCTGCTCCCGGCATCCGCTTACAGACAAGCTGTGACCGTCTCCGGGAGCT
GCATGTGTCAGAGGTTTTCACCGTCATCACCGAAACGCGCGAGGCAGCTGCGGTAAAGCTCATCAGCGTG
GTCGTGCAGCGATTCACAGATGTCTGCCTGTTCATCCGCGTCCAGCTCGTTGAGTTTCTCCAGAAGCGTT
AATGTCTGGCTTCTGATAAAGCGGGCCATGTTAAGGGCGGTTTTTTCCTGTTTGGTCACTGATGCCTCCG
TGTAAGGGGGATTTCTGTTCATGGGGGTAATGATACCGATGAAACGAGAGAGGATGCTCACGATACGGGT
TACTGATGATGAACATGCCCGGTTACTGGAACGTTGTGAGGGTAAACAACTGGCGGTATGGATGCGGCGG
GACCAGAGAAAAATCACTCAGGGTCAATGCCAGCGCTTCGTTAATACAGATGTAGGTGTTCCACAGGGTA
GCCAGCAGCATCCTGCGATGCAGATCCGGAACATAATGGTGCAGGGCGCTGACTTCCGCGTTTCCAGACT
TTACGAAACACGGAAACCGAAGACCATTCATGTTGTTGCTCAGGTCGCAGACGTTTTGCAGCAGCAGTCG
CTTCACGTTCGCTCGCGTATCGGTGATTCATTCTGCTAACCAGTAAGGCAACCCCGCCAGCCTAGCCGGG
TCCTCAACGACAGGAGCACGATCATGCGCACCCGTGGCCAGGACCCAACGCTGCCCGAAATT
Features (pLannotate 1.2.2; 20 found; start..end, strand, type, name):
      3..80      +  promoter       lacIq promoter: lacI (mutant); In the lacIq allele, a single base change in the promoter boosts expression of the lacI gene about 10-fold.
     81..1163    +  CDS            lacI: lac repressor; lacI; The lac repressor binds to the lac operator to inhibit transcription in E. coli. This inhibition can be relieved by adding lactose or isopropyl-β-D-thiogalactopyranoside (IPTG).
   1176..1197    +  protein_bind   CAP binding site: CAP binding activates transcription in the presence of cAMP. E. coli catabolite activator protein
   1216..1233    +  promoter       tet promoter (fragment): E. coli promoter for tetracycline efflux protein gene
   1406..1434    +  promoter       tac promoter: strong E. coli promoter; hybrid between the trp and lac UV5 promoters
   1442..1458    +  protein_bind   lac operator: The lac repressor binds to the lac operator to inhibit transcription in E. coli. This inhibition can be relieved by adding lactose or isopropyl-β-D-thiogalactopyranoside (IPTG). lac repressor encoded by lacI
   1528..2628    +  CDS            MBP: maltose binding protein from E. coli; malE (mutated); This version of the gene does not encode a signal sequence, so MBP will remain in the cytosol.
   3141..3295    +  CDS            lacZα (fragment): LacZα fragment of β-galactosidase; lacZ fragment
   3388..3503    +  ncRNA          5S rRNA: Accession: RF00001 - 5S ribosomal RNA
   3507..3593    +  terminator     rrnB T1 terminator: Escherichia coli rrnB; transcription terminator T1 from the E. coli rrnB gene
   3685..3712    +  terminator     rrnB T2 terminator: transcription terminator T2 from the E. coli rrnB gene
   3731..3752    +  promoter       AmpR promoter (fragment): bla
   3863..4678    +  CDS            KanR: aminoglycoside phosphotransferase; aph(3')-Ia; confers resistance to kanamycin in bacteria or G418 (Geneticin®) in eukaryotes
   4687..4744    -  promoter       AmpR promoter (fragment): bla
   4770..4901    -  rep_origin     M13 ori (fragment): M13 bacteriophage origin of replication; arrow indicates direction of (+) strand synthesis
   4949..5462    -  rep_origin     M13 ori (sequence partly withheld): M13 bacteriophage origin of replication; arrow indicates direction of (+) strand synthesis
   5573..6161    +  rep_origin     ori: high-copy-number ColE1/pMB1/pBR322/pUC origin of replication
   6347..6489    -  misc_feature   bom: basis of mobility region from pBR322
   6591..6782    -  CDS            rop: Rop protein, which maintains plasmids at low copy number; rop
   6799..7179    +  CDS            YPB1_ECOLX: Protein predicted: Swiss-Prot protein existence level 4. From Escherichia coli.
