[The description below was written by a language model from this plasmid's Addgene catalogue record and pLannotate feature annotations shown in this document.]
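Description:
pMAL-C2X dAmp/Kana+-2AFP is a bacterial expression plasmid of about 7.3 kb built on the pMAL-c2X backbone, modified as its name indicates so that the ampicillin resistance gene is removed and replaced by a kanamycin marker. The feature table agrees with this: an aph(3')-Ia KanR coding sequence sits between leftover fragments of the bla (AmpR) promoter, and no intact bla gene is annotated. Replication relies on a ColE1/pMB1-type origin accompanied by the pBR322 bom region and the rop gene, which keeps copy number low, matching the catalogue entry. An M13 phage origin is also present, which in principle allows single-stranded DNA production.

Expression is driven by the IPTG-inducible tac promoter with a lac operator, held in check by lac repressor produced from a plasmid-borne lacI gene under the stronger lacIq promoter. Downstream lies malE lacking its signal sequence, so maltose binding protein and anything fused to it remain cytosolic. The 2AFP insert, recorded as carrying a C-terminal His tag, is not annotated by the feature software. It presumably lies in the unannotated stretch of roughly 500 bp between the MBP coding sequence and the residual lacZα fragment, the usual pMAL cloning position. Whether it is in frame with MBP is not stated, nor are the cloning sites or source species. The rrnB T1 and T2 terminators close the transcription unit.

The stated purpose is bacterial expression of 2AFP. The associated publication concerns genetically encoded tags for synthesising gold nanoparticles visible by electron microscopy in cells, though the record does not define what 2AFP is.
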