Addgene plasmid #154358: pMAL-C2X dAmp/Kana+-2AFP
Purpose: Bacterial expression of 2AFP
Depositing lab: Wanzhong He. Depositing organization: National Institute of Biological Sciences, Beijing. Publication: Genetically encoded tags for direct synthesis of EM-visible gold nanoparticles in cells. Jiang Z, Jin X, Li Y, Liu S, Liu XM, Wang YY, Zhao P, Cai X, Liu Y, Tang Y, Sun X, Liu Y, Hu Y, Li M, Cai G, Qi X, Chen S, Du LL, He W. Nat Methods. 2020 Sep;17(9):937-946. doi: 10.1038/s41592-020-0911-z. Epub 2020 Aug 10. PubMed 32778831.
Backbone
  Vector backbone: pMAL-c2X
  Vector type: Bacterial Expression
Growth in bacteria
  Bacterial resistance: Kanamycin, 50 μg/mL
  Growth temperature: 37°C
  Growth strain: DH5alpha
  Copy number: Low Copy
Gene/Insert
  Gene/Insert name: 2AFP
  Species: Unspecified
  Tag / fusion protein: His (C terminal on insert)
  Cloning method: Restriction Enzyme; 5′ cloning site Unknown (unknown if destroyed)
Terms and licenses: Academic/Nonprofit Terms; Industry Terms: Not Available to Industry
How to cite: pMAL-C2X dAmp/Kana+-2AFP was a gift from Wanzhong He (Addgene plasmid # 154358 ; http://n2t.net/addgene:154358 ; RRID:Addgene_154358)
