>Addgene plasmid #154358 | pMAL-C2X dAmp/Kana+-2AFP | depositor partial sequence | sequence record 298709 | 2AFP
ATGCAGTGTACTGGCGGTGCAGACTGTACCTCCTGCACCGGCGCTTGTACCGGTTGCGGCAACTGTCCGA
ACGCTGTGGCATGCACTAACTCTCAGCACTGCGTTAAAGCGAACGCGTGCACCGGTTCCACTGATTGCAA
CACCGCGCAGGCTTGCACTAACTCCAAAGACTGCTTTGAGGCGAACGCTTGTACGGATTCCACCAATTGT
TATAAAGCGACAGCGTGCACCGGGTCCGGTAACTGCCCGAACGCAGTGGCTTGCACCGGTTCTACCGATT
GTAACACCGCACAGGCGTGCACTAACTCTAAGGATTGCTTTGAAGCGAACGCATGCACGGATTCCACCAA
TTGCTACAAAGCGACTGCTTGTACCAACTCGCAGCACTGCGTTAAGGCGAAC
